Addgene plasmid #138867: pPD553 ZF97x6-Compact_EYFP
Purpose: EYFP reporter vector for the ZF97x6-Compact promoter
Depositing lab: Joshua Leonard. Depositing organization: Northwestern University. Publication: The COMET toolkit for composing customizable genetic programs in mammalian cells. Donahue PS, Draut JW, Muldoon JJ, Edelstein HI, Bagheri N, Leonard JN. Nat Commun. 2020 Feb 7;11(1):779. doi: 10.1038/s41467-019-14147-5. PubMed 32034124.
Backbone
  Vector backbone: pPD540 Reporter Template v3
  Vector type: Mammalian Expression, Synthetic Biology
Growth in bacteria
  Bacterial resistance: Ampicillin, 100 μg/mL
  Growth temperature: 37°C
  Growth strain: DH5alpha
  Copy number: High Copy
Gene/Insert
  Gene/Insert name: ZF97x6-Compact
  Species: Synthetic
  Promoter: ZF97x6-Compact
  Cloning method: Restriction Enzyme; 5′ cloning site BglII (not destroyed); 3′ cloning site NheI (not destroyed)
  Sequencing primers: 5′ CGACACGGAAATGTTGAATAC; 3′ TAGAAGGCACAGTCGAGG
Terms and licenses: Academic/Nonprofit Terms; Industry Terms: Not Available to Industry
Depositor comments: Leonard Lab plasmid reference number: L1285
How to cite: pPD553 ZF97x6-Compact_EYFP was a gift from Joshua Leonard (Addgene plasmid # 138867 ; http://n2t.net/addgene:138867 ; RRID:Addgene_138867)
