[The description below was written by a language model from this plasmid's Addgene catalogue record and pLannotate feature annotations shown in this document.]
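Description:
pPD553 ZF97x6-Compact_EYFP is a 4.3 kb mammalian expression reporter plasmid from the COMET synthetic biology toolkit, built on the pPD540 Reporter Template v3 backbone. It is propagated in E. coli as a high-copy plasmid through a ColE1/pUC-type origin and selected with ampicillin via the β-lactamase gene and its native promoter. An f1 phage origin is also present, along with residual lac promoter/operator, CAP site and lacI fragments that are typical cloning-vector remnants.

The payload is a synthetic inducible promoter, ZF97x6-Compact, cloned between retained BglII and NheI sites upstream of an EYFP coding sequence that terminates in a bovine growth hormone polyadenylation signal. The name suggests six binding sites for the zinc-finger domain ZF97 in a compact arrangement, although the binding-site array itself is not annotated in the feature table. What the annotation does detect is a fragment of a minimal TATA-box promoter just upstream of EYFP, consistent with a design in which basal expression is low and yellow fluorescence appears only when a cognate ZF97-based transcription factor is supplied and recruited to the promoter. Downstream of the reporter lies an SV40 early promoter followed by only a short fragment of the ble (bleomycin-family resistance) gene and an SV40 poly(A) signal, so a functional mammalian selection marker does not appear to be present.

According to the record, the plasmid serves as the EYFP readout for the ZF97x6-Compact promoter, for measuring the activity of engineered zinc-finger transcriptional regulators and composing genetic programs in mammalian cells.
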