Features (pLannotate 1.2.2; 16 found; start..end, strand, type, name):
    131..147     +  promoter       minP (fragment): minimal TATA-box promoter with low basal activity
    189..905     +  CDS            EYFP: EYFP is a basic (constitutively fluorescent) green/yellow fluorescent protein published in 1996, derived from Aequorea victoria. It is reported to be a very rapidly-maturing weak dimer with high acid sensitivity.
    959..1070    +  polyA_signal   bGH poly(A) signal: bovine growth hormone polyadenylation signal
   1187..1208    +  promoter       SV40 promoter (fragment): SV40 enhancer and early promoter
   1229..1657    +  rep_origin     f1 ori (sequence partly withheld): f1 bacteriophage origin of replication; arrow indicates direction of (+) strand synthesis
   1662..1684    +  promoter       SV40 promoter (fragment): SV40 enhancer and early promoter
   1685..1876    +  promoter       SV40 promoter: SV40 early promoter
   1903..2001    +  CDS            ble (fragment): BLE_KLEPN - Experimental evidence at protein level: Swiss-Prot protein existence level 1. Binding protein with a strong affinity to the bleomycin family of antibiotics. Binds to CL990; an antimitotic-antibiotic compound. From Klebsiella pneumoniae.
   1996..2117    +  polyA_signal   SV40 poly(A) signal: SV40 polyadenylation signal
   2190..2206    -  protein_bind   lac operator: The lac repressor binds to the lac operator to inhibit transcription in E. coli. This inhibition can be relieved by adding lactose or isopropyl-β-D-thiogalactopyranoside (IPTG). lac repressor encoded by lacI
   2214..2244    -  promoter       lac promoter: promoter for the E. coli lac operon
   2259..2280    -  protein_bind   CAP binding site: CAP binding activates transcription in the presence of cAMP. E. coli catabolite activator protein
   2293..2385    -  CDS            lacI (fragment): lac repressor; lacI; The lac repressor binds to the lac operator to inhibit transcription in E. coli. This inhibition can be relieved by adding lactose or isopropyl-β-D-thiogalactopyranoside (IPTG).
   2568..3156    -  rep_origin     ori: high-copy-number ColE1/pMB1/pBR322/pUC origin of replication
   3327..4187    -  CDS            AmpR: β-lactamase; bla; confers resistance to ampicillin, carbenicillin, and related antibiotics
   4188..4292    -  promoter       AmpR promoter: bla
>Addgene plasmid #138867 | pPD553 ZF97x6-Compact_EYFP | addgene full sequence | sequence record 322591 | Addgene NGS Result
GTGCCACCTGACGTCGACGGATCGGGAGATCTGCGAGTTATGGGAGACGCGATTATGGGAGTGAGCTTTA
TGGGAGGACTAATTATGGGAGACGCGATTATGGGAGTGAGCTTTATGGGAGAACGCTCTCTAGAGGGTAT
ATAATGGGGGCCACTAGTCTACTACCAGAGCTCATCGCTAGCGCCACCATGGTGAGCAAGGGCGAGGAGC
TGTTCACCGGGGTGGTGCCCATCCTGGTCGAGCTGGACGGCGACGTAAACGGCCACAAGTTCAGCGTGTC
CGGCGAGGGCGAGGGCGATGCCACCTACGGCAAGCTGACCCTGAAGTTCATCTGCACCACCGGCAAGCTG
CCCGTGCCCTGGCCCACCCTCGTGACCACCTTCGGCTACGGCCTGCAGTGCTTCGCCCGCTACCCCGACC
ACATGAAGCAGCACGACTTCTTCAAGTCCGCCATGCCCGAAGGCTACGTCCAGGAGCGCACCATCTTCTT
CAAGGACGACGGCAACTACAAGACCCGCGCCGAGGTGAAGTTCGAGGGCGACACCCTGGTGAACCGCATC
GAGCTGAAGGGCATCGACTTCAAGGAGGACGGCAACATCCTGGGGCACAAGCTGGAGTACAACTACAACA
GCCACAACGTCTATATCATGGCCGACAAGCAGAAGAACGGCATCAAGGTGAACTTCAAGATCCGCCACAA
CATCGAGGACGGCAGCGTGCAGCTCGCCGACCACTACCAGCAGAACACCCCCATCGGCGACGGCCCCGTG
CTGCTGCCCGACAACCACTACCTGAGCTACCAGTCCGCCCTGAGCAAAGACCCCAACGAGAAGCGCGATC
ACATGGTCCTGCTGGAGTTCGTGACCGCCGCCGGGATCACTCTCGGCATGGACGAGCTGTACAAGTAGGC
GGCCGCTCGAGTCTAGAGGGCCCGTTTAAACCCGCTGATCAGCCTCGACTGTGCCTTCTAGTTGCCAGCC
ATCTGTTGTTTGCCCCTCCCCCGTGCCTTCCTTGACCCTGGAAGGTGCCACTCCCACTGTCCTTTCCTAA
TAAAATGAGGAAATTGCATCGCATTGTCTGAGTAGGTGTCATTCTATTCTGGGGGGTGGGGTGGGGCAGG
ACAGCAAGGGGGAGGATTGGGAAGTCAATAGCAGGCATGCTGGGGATGCGGTGGGCTCTATGGCTTCTGA
GGCGGAAAGAACCAGCTGGGGCTCTAGGGGGTATCCCC
[124 nt withheld, positions 1229-1352]
C
[91 nt withheld, positions 1354-1444]
A
[49 nt withheld, positions 1446-1494]
CCTTTGACGTTGGAGTCCACGTTCTTT
[37 nt withheld, positions 1522-1558]
ACCCTATCTCGGTCTATTCTTTTGATTTATAAGGGATTTTGCCGATTTCGGCCTATTGGTTAAAAAATGA
GCTGATTTAACAAAAATTTAACGCGAATTAATTCTGTGGAATGTGTGTCAGTTAGGCTCAATTAGTCAGC
AACCATAGTCCCGCCCCTAACTCCGCCCATCCCGCCCCTAACTCCGCCCAGTTCCGCCCATTCTCCGCCC
CATGGCTGACTAATTTTTTTTATTTATGCAGAGGCCGAGGCCGCCTCTGCCTCTGAGCTATTCCAGAAGT
AGTGAGGAGGCTTTTTTGGAGGCCTAGGCTTTTGCAAAAAGCTCCCGGGAGCTTGTATATCCATTTTCGG
AGGTTGGGCTTCGGAATCGTTTTCCGGGACGCCGGCTGGATGATCCTCCAGCGCGGGGATCTCATGCTGG
AGTTCTTCGCCCACCCCAACTTGTTTATTGCAGCTTATAATGGTTACAAATAAAGCAATAGCATCACAAA
TTTCACAAATAAAGCATTTTTTTCACTGCATTCTAGTTGTGGTTTGTCCAAACTCATCAATGTATCTTAT
CATGTCTGTATACCGTCGACCTCTAGCTAGAGCTTGGCGTAATCATGGTCATAGCTGTTTCCTGTGTGAA
ATTGTTATCCGCTCACAATTCCACACAACATACGAGCCGGAAGCATAAAGTGTAAAGCCTGGGGTGCCTA
ATGAGTGAGCTAACTCACATTAATTGCGTTGCGCTCACTGCCCGCTTTCCAGTCGGGAAACCTGTCGTGC
CAGCTGCATTAATGAATCGGCCAACGCGCGGGGAGAGGCGGTTTGCGTATTGGGCGCTCTTCCGCTTCCT
CGCTCACTGACTCGCTGCGCTCGGTCGTTCGGCTGCGGCGAGCGGTATCAGCTCACTCAAAGGCGGTAAT
ACGGTTATCCACAGAATCAGGGGATAACGCAGGAAAGAACATGTGAGCAAAAGGCCAGCAAAAGGCCAGG
AACCGTAAAAAGGCCGCGTTGCTGGCGTTTTTCCATAGGCTCCGCCCCCCTGACGAGCATCACAAAAATC
GACGCTCAAGTCAGAGGTGGCGAAACCCGACAGGACTATAAAGATACCAGGCGTTTCCCCCTGGAAGCTC
CCTCGTGCGCTCTCCTGTTCCGACCCTGCCGCTTACCGGATACCTGTCCGCCTTTCTCCCTTCGGGAAGC
GTGGCGCTTTCTCATAGCTCACGCTGTAGGTATCTCAGTTCGGTGTAGGTCGTTCGCTCCAAGCTGGGCT
GTGTGCACGAACCCCCCGTTCAGCCCGACCGCTGCGCCTTATCCGGTAACTATCGTCTTGAGTCCAACCC
GGTAAGACACGACTTATCGCCACTGGCAGCAGCCACTGGTAACAGGATTAGCAGAGCGAGGTATGTAGGC
GGTGCTACAGAGTTCTTGAAGTGGTGGCCTAACTACGGCTACACTAGAAGAACAGTATTTGGTATCTGCG
CTCTGCTGAAGCCAGTTACCTTCGGAAAAAGAGTTGGTAGCTCTTGATCCGGCAAACAAACCACCGCTGG
TAGCGGTGGTTTTTTTGTTTGCAAGCAGCAGATTACGCGCAGAAAAAAAGGATCTCAAGAAGATCCTTTG
ATCTTTTCTACGGGGTCTGACGCTCAGTGGAACGAAAACTCACGTTAAGGGATTTTGGTCATGAGATTAT
CAAAAAGGATCTTCACCTAGATCCTTTTAAATTAAAAATGAAGTTTTAAATCAATCTAAAGTATATATGA
GTAAACTTGGTCTGACAGTTACCAATGCTTAATCAGTGAGGCACCTATCTCAGCGATCTGTCTATTTCGT
TCATCCATAGTTGCCTGACTCCCCGTCGTGTAGATAACTACGATACGGGAGGGCTTACCATCTGGCCCCA
GTGCTGCAATGATACCGCGAGATCCACGCTCACCGGCTCCAGATTTATCAGCAATAAACCAGCCAGCCGG
AAGGGCCGAGCGCAGAAGTGGTCCTGCAACTTTATCCGCCTCCATCCAGTCTATTAATTGTTGCCGGGAA
GCTAGAGTAAGTAGTTCGCCAGTTAATAGTTTGCGCAACGTTGTTGCCATTGCTACAGGCATCGTGGTGT
CACGCTCGTCGTTTGGTATGGCTTCATTCAGCTCCGGTTCCCAACGATCAAGGCGAGTTACATGATCCCC
CATGTTGTGCAAAAAAGCGGTTAGCTCCTTCGGTCCTCCGATCGTTGTCAGAAGTAAGTTGGCCGCAGTG
TTATCACTCATGGTTATGGCAGCACTGCATAATTCTCTTACTGTCATGCCATCCGTAAGATGCTTTTCTG
TGACTGGTGAGTACTCAACCAAGTCATTCTGAGAATAGTGTATGCGGCGACCGAGTTGCTCTTGCCCGGC
GTCAATACGGGATAATACCGCGCCACATAGCAGAACTTTAAAAGTGCTCATCATTGGAAAACGTTCTTCG
GGGCGAAAACTCTCAAGGATCTTACCGCTGTTGAGATCCAGTTCGATGTAACCCACTCGTGCACCCAACT
GATCTTCAGCATCTTTTACTTTCACCAGCGTTTCTGGGTGAGCAAAAACAGGAAGGCAAAATGCCGCAAA
AAAGGGAATAAGGGCGACACGGAAATGTTGAATACTCATACTCTTCCTTTTTCAATATTATTGAAGCATT
TATCAGGGTTATTGTCTCATGAGCGGATACATATTTGAATGTATTTAGAAAAATAAACAAATAGGGGTTC
CGCGCACATTTCCCCGAAAA
