>Addgene plasmid #138867 | pPD553 ZF97x6-Compact_EYFP | depositor partial sequence | sequence record 268401 | ZF97x6-Compact promoter
AGATCTGCGAGTTATGGGAGACGCGATTATGGGAGTGAGCTTTATGGGAGGACTAATTATGGGAGACGCG
ATTATGGGAGTGAGCTTTATGGGAGAACGCTCTCTAGAGGGTATATAATGGGGGCCACTAGTCTACTACC
AGAGCTCATCGCTAGC
